>Addgene plasmid #141037 | pENTR-L5-EF1_-R3 | addgene full sequence | sequence record 304877 | Addgene NGS Result
AGCTTTGCAAAGATGGATAAAGTTTTAAACAGAGAGGAATCTTTGCAGCTAATGGACCTTCTAGGTCTTG
AAAGGAGTGGGAATTGGCTCCGGTGCCCGTCAGTGGGCAGAGCGCACATCGCCCACAGTCCCCGAGAAGT
TGGGGGGAGGGGTCGGCAATTGAACCGGTGCCTAGAGAAGGTGGCGCGGGGTAAACTGGGAAAGTGATGT
CGTGTACTGGCTCCGCCTTTTTCCCGAGGGTGGGGGAGAACCGTATATAAGTGCAGTAGTCGCCGTGAAC
GTTCTTTTTCGCAACGGGTTTGCCGCCAGAACACAGGTAAGTGCCGTGTGTGGTTCCCGCGGGCCTGGCC
TCTTTACGGGTTATGGCCCTTGCGTGCCTTGAATTACTTCCACCTGGCTGCAGTACGTGATTCTTGATCC
CGAGCTTCGGGTTGGAAGTGGGTGGGAGAGTTCGAGGCCTTGCGCTTAAGGAGCCCCTTCGCCTCGTGCT
TGAGTTGAGGCCTGGCCTGGGCGCTGGGGCCGCCGCGTGCGAATCTGGTGGCACCTTCGCGCCTGTCTCG
CTGCTTTCGATAAGTCTCTAGCCATTTAAAATTTTTGATGACCTGCTGCGACGCTTTTTTTCTGGCAAGA
TAGTCTTGTAAATGCGGGCCAAGATCTGCACACTGGTATTTCGGTTTTTGGGGCCGCGGGCGGCGACGGG
GCCCGTGCGTCCCAGCGCACATGTTCGGCGAGGCGGGGCCTGCGAGCGCGGCCACCGAGAATCGGACGGG
GGTAGTCTCAAGCTGGCCGGCCTGCTCTGGTGCCTGGCCTCGCGCCGCCGTGTATCGCCCCGCCCTGGGC
GGCAAGGCTGGCCCGGTCGGCACCAGTTGCGTGAGCGGAAAGATGGCCGCTTCCCGGCCCTGCTGCAGGG
AGCTCAAAATGGAGGACGCGGCGCTCGGGAGAGCGGGCGGGTGAGTCACCCACACAAAGGAAAAGGGCCT
TTCCGTCCTCAGCCGTCGCTTCATGTGACTCCACGGAGTACCGGGCGCCGTCCAGGCACCTCGATTAGTT
CTCGAGCTTTTGGAGTACGTCGTCTTTAGGTTGGGGGGAGGGGTTTTATGCGATGGAGTTTCCCCACACT
GAGTGGGTGGAGACTGAAGTTAGGCCAGCTTGGCACTTGATGTAATTCTCCTTGGAATTTGCCCTTTTTG
AGTTTGGATCTTGGTTCATTCTCAAGCCTCAGACAGTGGTTCAAAGTTTTTTTCTTCCATTTCAGGTGTC
GTGAGGAATTAGCTTGGTACTAATACGACTCACTATAGGGAGACCCAAGCTGGCTAGGTAAGCTTCAACT
TTGTATAATAAAGTTGAACGAGAAACGTAAAATGATATAAATATCAATATATTAAATTAGATTTTGCATA
AAAAACAGACTACATAATACTGTAAAACACAACATATCCAGTCACTATGAATCAACTACTTAGATGGTAT
TAGTGACCTGTACTGCAGCTCTGGCCCGTGTCTCAAAATCTCTGATGTTACATTGCACAAGATAAAAATA
TATCATCATGAACAATAAAACTGTCTGCTTACATAAACAGTAATACAAGGGGTGTTATGAGCCATATTCA
ACGGGAAACGTCGAGGCCGCGATTAAATTCCAACATGGATGCTGATTTATATGGGTATAAATGGGCTCGC
GATAATGTCGGGCAATCAGGTGCGACAATCTATCGCTTGTATGGGAAGCCCGATGCGCCAGAGTTGTTTC
TGAAACATGGCAAAGGTAGCGTTGCCAATGATGTTACAGATGAGATGGTCAGACTAAACTGGCTGACGGA
ATTTATGCCTCTTCCGACCATCAAGCATTTTATCCGTACTCCTGATGATGCATGGTTACTCACCACTGCG
ATCCCCGGAAAAACAGCATTCCAGGTATTAGAAGAATATCCTGATTCAGGTGAAAATATTGTTGATGCGC
TGGCAGTGTTCCTGCGCCGGTTGCATTCGATTCCTGTTTGTAATTGTCCTTTTAACAGCGATCGCGTATT
TCGTCTCGCTCAGGCGCAATCACGAATGAATAACGGTTTGGTTGATGCGAGTGATTTTGATGACGAGCGT
AATGGCTGGCCTGTTGAACAAGTCTGGAAAGAAATGCATAAACTTTTGCCATTCTCACCGGATTCAGTCG
TCACTCATGGTGATTTCTCACTTGATAACCTTATTTTTGACGAGGGGAAATTAATAGGTTGTATTGATGT
TGGACGAGTCGGAATCGCAGACCGATACCAGGATCTTGCCATCCTATGGAACTGCCTCGGTGAGTTTTCT
CCTTCATTACAGAAACGGCTTTTTCAAAAATATGGTATTGATAATCCTGATATGAATAAATTGCAGTTTC
ATTTGATGCTCGATGAGTTTTTCTAATCAGAATTGGTTAATTGGTTGTAACACTGGCAGAGCATTACGCT
GACTTGACGGGACGGCGCAAGCTCATGACCAAAATCCCTTAACGTGAGTTTTCGTTCCACTGAGCGTCAG
ACCCCGTAGAAAAGATCAAAGGATCTTCTTGAGATCCTTTTTTTCTGCGCGTAATCTGCTGCTTGCAAAC
AAAAAAACCACCGCTACCAGCGGTGGTTTGTTTGCCGGATCAAGAGCTACCAACTCTTTTTCCGAAGGTA
ACTGGCTTCAGCAGAGCGCAGATACCAAATACTGTTCTTCTAGTGTAGCCGTAGTTAGGCCACCACTTCA
AGAACTCTGTAGCACCGCCTACATACCTCGCTCTGCTAATCCTGTTACCAGTGGCTGCTGCCAGTGGCGA
TAAGTCGTGTCTTACCGGGTTGGACTCAAGACGATAGTTACCGGATAAGGCGCAGCGGTCGGGCTGAACG
GGGGGTTCGTGCACACAGCCCAGCTTGGAGCGAACGACCTACACCGAACTGAGATACCTACAGCGTGAGC
TATGAGAAAGCGCCACGCTTCCCGAAGGGAGAAAGGCGGACAGGTATCCGGTAAGCGGCAGGGTCGGAAC
AGGAGAGCGCACGAGGGAGCTTCCAGGGGGAAACGCCTGGTATCTTTATAGTCCTGTCGGGTTTCGCCAC
CTCTGACTTGAGCGTCGATTTTTGTGATGCTCGTCAGGGGGGCGGAGCCTATGGAAAAACGCCAGCAACG
CGGCCTTTTTACGGTTCCTGGCCTTTTGCTGGCCTTTTGCTCACATGTTCTTTCCTGCGTTATCCCCTGA
TTCTGTGGATAACCGTATTACCGCTAGCCAGGAAGAGTTTGTAGAAACGCAAAAAGGCCATCCGTCAGGA
TGGCCTTCTGCTTAGTTTGATGCCTGGCAGTTTATGGCGGGCGTCCTGCCCGCCACCCTCCGGGCCGTTG
CTTCACAACGTTCAAATCCGCTCCCGGCGGATTTGTCCTACTCAGGAGAGCGTTCACCGACAAACAACAG
ATAAAACGAAAGGCCCAGTCTTCCGACTGAGCCTTTCGTTTTATTTGATGCCTGGCAGTTCCCTACTCTC
GCGTTAACGCTAGCATGGATCTCGGGCCCCAAATAATGATTTTATTTTGACTGATAGTGACCTGTTCGTT
GCAACAAATTGATGAGCAATGCTTTTTTATAATGCCAACTTTGTATACAAAAGTTGA
Features (pLannotate 1.2.2; 9 found; start..end, strand, type, name):
     13..79      +  CDS            small t antigen (fragment): SV40 (simian virus 40) small t antigen
     86..1264    +  promoter       EF-1α promoter: strong constitutive promoter for human elongation factor EF-1α
   1281..1299    +  promoter       T7 promoter: promoter for bacteriophage T7 RNA polymerase
   1326..1449    +  protein_bind   attR3: mutant version of attR; recombination site for the Gateway® LR reaction LR Clonase™
   1597..2406    +  CDS            KanR: aminoglycoside phosphotransferase; aph(3')-Ia; confers resistance to kanamycin in bacteria or G418 (Geneticin®) in eukaryotes
   2549..3137    +  rep_origin     ori: high-copy-number ColE1/pMB1/pBR322/pUC origin of replication
   3272..3299    -  terminator     rrnB T2 terminator: transcription terminator T2 from the E. coli rrnB gene
   3431..3474    +  terminator     rrnB T1 terminator: Escherichia coli rrnB; transcription terminator T1 from the E. coli rrnB gene
   3531..3626    +  protein_bind   attL5: mutant version of attL; recombination site for the Gateway® LR reaction LR Clonase™
