[The description below was written by a language model from this plasmid's Addgene catalogue record and pLannotate feature annotations shown in this document.]
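Description:
pENTR-L5-EF1_-R3 is a small (about 3.6 kb) Gateway entry clone built on a pDONR backbone. It serves as a promoter module for Multisite Gateway vector assembly and is not an expression vector in its own right. It is maintained in E. coli at high copy through a ColE1/pUC-type origin and selected with kanamycin via the aph(3')-Ia (KanR) gene. The rrnB T1 and T2 transcription terminators lie upstream of the recombination cassette, a standard pDONR arrangement that insulates the insert from read-through transcription originating in the backbone.

The payload is the human EF-1α promoter, a strong constitutive promoter widely used in mammalian cells, annotated at roughly 1.2 kb. It is flanked by attL5 on one side (the circular map wraps from attL5 at the end of the record into the insert) and attR3 on the other. In an LR Clonase reaction these mutant att sites recombine only with their matching partners. The promoter is therefore placed in a fixed position and orientation relative to other entry clones carrying compatible sites and a destination vector, where it can drive whatever coding module is placed downstream of it. The annotation also picks up a short fragment of the SV40 small t antigen just upstream of the promoter and a T7 promoter between EF-1α and attR3. These are probably remnants of the source plasmid or cloning junctions, though the record does not explain them. The entry clone itself contains no coding sequence, polyadenylation signal or mammalian selection cassette. The plasmid belongs to a modular toolbox for building knock-in gene-targeting vectors by Multisite Gateway recombination.
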