Addgene plasmid #141037: pENTR-L5-EF1_-R3
Purpose: Mutisite Gateway mediated vector construction
Depositing lab: Hideyuki Okano. Depositing organization: Keio University. Publication: A versatile toolbox for knock-in gene targeting based on the Multisite Gateway technology. Yoshimatsu S, Sone T, Nakajima M, Sato T, Okochi R, Ishikawa M, Nakamura M, Sasaki E, Shiozawa S, Okano H. PLoS One. 2019 Aug 27;14(8):e0221164. doi: 10.1371/journal.pone.0221164. eCollection 2019. PubMed 31454364.
Backbone
  Vector backbone: pDONR
  Backbone manufacturer: Thermo Fisher Scientific
  Vector type: Mammalian Expression
Growth in bacteria
  Bacterial resistance: Kanamycin, 50 μg/mL
  Growth temperature: 37°C
  Growth strain: DH5alpha
  Copy number: High Copy
Gene/Insert
  Gene/Insert name: EF1_ promoter
  Species: H. sapiens (human)
  Cloning method: Restriction Enzyme; 5′ cloning site Unknown (unknown if destroyed)
Terms and licenses: Academic/Nonprofit Terms; Industry Terms: Not Available to Industry
How to cite: pENTR-L5-EF1_-R3 was a gift from Hideyuki Okano (Addgene plasmid # 141037 ; http://n2t.net/addgene:141037 ; RRID:Addgene_141037)
